Addgene plasmid #114364: pBS_36x-601_MA1+MA3+MA2
Purpose: 36x Widom 601 nucleosome sequence
Depositing lab: Scot Wolfe. Depositing organization: University of Massachusetts, Worcester. Publication: SIR proteins create compact heterochromatin fibers. Swygert SG, Senapati S, Bolukbasi MF, Wolfe SA, Lindsay S, Peterson CL. Proc Natl Acad Sci U S A. 2018 Dec 4;115(49):12447-12452. doi: 10.1073/pnas.1810647115. Epub 2018 Nov 19. PubMed 30455303.
Backbone
  Vector backbone: pENTR223
  Total vector size (bp): 8950
  Vector type: Mammalian Expression, Unspecified
Growth in bacteria
  Bacterial resistance: Streptomycin, 50 μg/mL
  Growth temperature: 37°C
  Growth strain: DH5alpha
  Copy number: Unknown
Gene/Insert
  Gene/Insert name: 36X601-MA1_3_2
  Species: Synthetic
  Insert size (bp): 6365
  Cloning method: Unknown
  Sequencing primers: 5′ M13-fwd
Terms and licenses: Academic/Nonprofit Terms; Industry Terms: Not Available to Industry
How to cite: pBS_36x-601_MA1+MA3+MA2 was a gift from Scot Wolfe (Addgene plasmid # 114364 ; http://n2t.net/addgene:114364 ; RRID:Addgene_114364)
