[The description below was written by a language model from this plasmid's Addgene catalogue record and pLannotate feature annotations shown in this document.]
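Description:
pBS_36x-601_MA1+MA3+MA2 is a bacterial cloning plasmid of about 8.95 kb that carries a synthetic array of 36 tandem copies of the Widom 601 nucleosome positioning sequence. The backbone is recorded as pENTR223, a Gateway entry-type vector, although the "pBS" prefix in the name hints at a Bluescript lineage that the record does not explain. The catalogue lists the vector type as mammalian expression or unspecified, but the annotated features include no eukaryotic promoter, polyadenylation signal or mammalian selection marker, so the plasmid looks like a DNA template source rather than an expression construct. It replicates in E. coli from a high-copy ColE1/pUC-type origin. Selection is by streptomycin through the aadA aminoglycoside adenylyltransferase gene (SmR), which also confers spectinomycin resistance and sits downstream of a fragment of the class 1 integron Pc promoter. Short remnants of lacZα, lacI and a gentamicin acetyltransferase gene are vestiges of earlier cloning steps. The rrnB T1 and T2 terminators are standard entry-vector elements that shield the cloning region from read-through transcription.

The 6,365 bp insert, 36X601-MA1_3_2, occupies the large region left unannotated by the automated feature table, as expected for a synthetic repeat with no coding or regulatory function. The 601 sequence binds histone octamers with high affinity and in a defined position, so a 36-repeat array allows in vitro reconstitution of long, regularly spaced nucleosome arrays. The "MA1+MA3+MA2" label suggests assembly from three sub-array modules in that order, but the record does not define these terms. The associated publication concerns compaction of heterochromatin fibres by SIR proteins, consistent with use as a template for biophysical studies of chromatin fibres.
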