Features (pLannotate 1.2.2; 8 found; start..end, strand, type, name):
     47..83      -  CDS            lacZα (fragment): LacZα fragment of β-galactosidase; lacZ fragment
   6685..6708    +  promoter       Pc promoter (fragment): intI1 (promoter lies within the coding sequence); class 1 integron promoter
   6884..6940    +  CDS            GmR (fragment): gentamycin acetyltransferase; aacC1; confers resistance to gentamycin
   6947..7738    +  CDS            SmR: aminoglycoside adenylyltransferase (Murphy, 1985); aadA; confers resistance to spectinomycin and streptomycin
   7831..8419    +  rep_origin     ori: high-copy-number ColE1/pMB1/pBR322/pUC origin of replication
   8602..8694    +  CDS            lacI (fragment): lac repressor; lacI; The lac repressor binds to the lac operator to inhibit transcription in E. coli. This inhibition can be relieved by adding lactose or isopropyl-β-D-thiogalactopyranoside (IPTG).
   8749..8776    -  terminator     rrnB T2 terminator: transcription terminator T2 from the E. coli rrnB gene
   8908..8951    +  terminator     rrnB T1 terminator: Escherichia coli rrnB; transcription terminator T1 from the E. coli rrnB gene
>Addgene plasmid #114364 | pBS_36x-601_MA1+MA3+MA2 | addgene full sequence | sequence record 242043 | Addgene NGS Result
TTGATGCCTGGCAGTTCCCTACTCTCGCGTTAACGCTAGCATGGATGTTTTCCCAGTCACGACGTTGTAA
AACGACGGCCAGTCTTAAGCGTCTCCCCCTGAACCTGACCCCGGACCAAGTGGTGGCTATTCTAGATAAC
TGCTCTTAGGCACAGGATGTATATATCTGACACGTGCCTGGAGACTAGGGAGTAATCCCCTTGGCGGTTA
AAACGCGGGGGACAGCGCGTACGTGCGTTTAAGCGGTGCTAGAGCTGTCTACGACCAATTGAGCGGCCTC
GGCACCGGGATTCTCCAGGTACTGGAGAATTCCAGTTCCATCAGAAGCACAGGATGTATATATCTGACAC
GTGCCTGGAGACTAGGGAGTAATCCCCTTGGCGGTTAAAACGCGGGGGACAGCGCGTACGTGCGTTTAAG
CGGTGCTAGAGCTGTCTACGACCAATTGAGCGGCCTCGGCACCGGGATTCTCCAGGTACTGGAGAATTCG
GACGACAGTGTGAGCACAGGATGTATATATCTGACACGTGCCTGGAGACTAGGGAGTAATCCCCTTGGCG
GTTAAAACGCGGGGGACAGCGCGTACGTGCGTTTAAGCGGTGCTAGAGCTGTCTACGACCAATTGAGCGG
CCTCGGCACCGGGATTCTCCAGGTACTGGAGAATTCCCAGGGATCCTTGAGCACAGGATGTATATATCTG
ACACGTGCCTGGAGACTAGGGAGTAATCCCCTTGGCGGTTAAAACGCGGGGGACAGCGCGTACGTGCGTT
TAAGCGGTGCTAGAGCTGTCTACGACCAATTGAGCGGCCTCGGCACCGGGATTCTCCAGGTACTGGAGAA
TTCTGTTTACACCGACGGCACAGGATGTATATATCTGACACGTGCCTGGAGACTAGGGAGTAATCCCCTT
GGCGGTTAAAACGCGGGGGACAGCGCGTACGTGCGTTTAAGCGGTGCTAGAGCTGTCTACGACCAATTGA
GCGGCCTCGGCACCGGGATTCTCCAGGTACTGGAGAATTCATGCTAACGAGATCGCACAGGATGTATATA
TCTGACACGTGCCTGGAGACTAGGGAGTAATCCCCTTGGCGGTTAAAACGCGGGGGGTCGACCGTACGTG
CGTTTAAGCGGTGCTAGAGCTGTCTACGACCAATTGAGCGGCCTCGGCACCGGGATTCTCCAGGTACTGG
AGAATTCCGGTCCGTTTACCAGCACAGGATGTATATATCTGACACGTGCCTGGAGACTAGGGAGTAATCC
CCTTGGCGGTTAAAACGCGGGGGACAGCGCGTACGTGCGTTTAAGCGGTGCTAGAGCTGTCTACGACCAA
TTGAGCGGCCTCGGCACCGGGATTCTCCAGGTACTGGAGAATTCGAAAAAGAGCGCAAGCACAGGATGTA
TATATCTGACACGTGCCTGGAGACTAGGGAGTAATCCCCTTGGCGGTTAAAACGCGGGGGACAGCGCGTA
CGTGCGTTTAAGCGGTGCTAGAGCTGTCTACGACCAATTGAGCGGCCTCGGCACCGGGATTCTCCAGGTA
CTGGAGAATTCTACGCATATACTATGCACAGGATGTATATATCTGACACGTGCCTGGAGACTAGGGAGTA
ATCCCCTTGGCGGTTAAAACGCGGGGGACAGCGCGTACGTGCGTTTAAGCGGTGCTAGAGCTGTCTACGA
CCAATTGAGCGGCCTCGGCACCGGGATTCTCCAGGTACTGGAGAATTCGCTCAAGCTTGATCGCACAGGA
TGTATATATCTGACACGTGCCTGGAGACTAGGGAGTAATCCCCTTGGCGGTTAAAACGCGGGGGACAGCG
CGTACGTGCGTTTAAGCGGTGCTAGAGCTGTCTACGACCAATTGAGCGGCCTCGGCACCGGGATTCTCCA
GGTACTGGAGAATTCAGCCCACGCAGACGGCACAGGATGTATATATCTGACACGTGCCTGGAGACTAGGG
AGTAATCCCCTTGGCGGTTAAAACGCGGGGGACAGCGCGTACGTGCGTTTAAGCGGTGCTAGAGCTGTCT
ACGACCAATTGAGCGGCCTCGGCACCGGGATTCTCCAGGTACTGGAGAATTCGCGTGTAATACACTGCAC
AGGATGTATATATCTGACACGTGCCTGGAGACTAGGGAGTAATCCCCTTGGCGGTTAAAACGCGGGGGAC
AGCGCGTACGTGCGTTTAAGCGGTGCTAGAGCTGTCTACGACCAATTGAGCGGCCTCGGCACCGGGATTC
TCCAGGTAGAATTCACTAGATAACTGCTCTTAGGCACAGGATGTATATATCTGACACGTGCCTGGAGACT
AGGGAGTAATCCCCTTGGCGGTTAAAACGCGGGGGACAGCGCGTACGTGCGTTTAAGCGGTGCTAGAGCT
GTCTACGACCAATTGAGCGGCCTCGGCACCGGGATTCTCCAGGTACTGGAGAATTCCAGTTCCATCAGAA
GCACAGGATGTATATATCTGACACGTGCCTGGAGACTAGGGAGTAATCCCCTTGGCGGTTAAAACGCGGG
GGACAGCGCGTACGTGCGTTTAAGCGGTGCTAGAGCTGTCTACGACCAATTGAGCGGCCTCGGCACCGGG
ATTCTCCAGGTACTGGAGAATTCGGACGACAGTGTGAGCACAGGATGTATATATCTGACACGTGCCTGGA
GACTAGGGAGTAATCCCCTTGGCGGTTAAAACGCGGGGGACAGCGCGTACGTGCGTTTAAGCGGTGCTAG
AGCTGTCTACGACCAATTGAGCGGCCTCGGCACCGGGATTCTCCAGGTACTGGAGAATTCCCAGGGATCC
TTGAGCACAGGATGTATATATCTGACACGTGCCTGGAGACTAGGGAGTAATCCCCTTGGCGGTTAAAACG
CGGGGGACAGCGCGTACGTGCGTTTAAGCGGTGCTAGAGCTGTCTACGACCAATTGAGCGGCCTCGGCAC
CGGGATTCTCCAGGTACYGGAGAATTCTGTTTACACCGACGGCACAGGATGTATATATCTGACACGTGCC
TGGAGACTAGGGAGTAATCCCCTTGGCGGTTAAAACGCGGGGGACAGCGCGTACGTGCGTTTAAGCGGTG
CTAGAGCTGTCTACGACCAATTGAGCGGCCTCGGCACCGGGATTCTCCAGGTACTGGAGAATTCATGCTA
ACGAGATCGCACAGGATGTATATATCTGACACGTGCCTGGAGACTAGGGAGTAATCCCCTTGGCGGTTAA
AACGCGGGGGGTCGACCGTACGTGCGTTTAAGCGGTGCTAGAGCTGTCTACGACCAATTGAGCGGCCTCG
GCACCGGGATTCTCCAGGTACTGGAGAATTCCGGTCCGTTTACCAGCACAGGATGTATATATCTGACACG
TGCCTGGAGACTAGGGAGTAATCCCCTTGGCGGTTAAAACGCGGGGGACAGCGCGTACGTGCGTTTAAGC
GGTGCTAGAGCTGTCTACGACCAATTGAGCGGCCTCGGCACCGGGATTCTCCAGGTTGCGTGGGCGGAGA
AAGAATTCGCTAGCACAGGATGTATATATCTGACACGTGCCTGGAGACTAGGGAGTAATCCCCTTGGCGG
TTAAAACGCGGGGGACAGCGCGTACGTGCGTTTAAGCGGTGCTAGAGCTGTCTACGACCAATTGAGCGGC
CTCGGCACCGGGATTCTCCAGGTACTGGAGAATTCTACGCATATACTATGCACAGGATGTATATATCTGA
CACGTGCCTGGAGACTAGGGAGTAATCCCCTTGGCGGTTAAAACGCGGGGGACAGCGCGTACGTGCGTTT
AAGCGGTGCTAGAGCTGTCTACGACCAATTGAGCGGCCTCGGCACCGGGATTCTCCAGGTACTGGAGAAT
TCGCTCAAGCTTGATCGCACAGGATGTATATATCTGACACGTGCCTGGAGACTAGGGAGTAATCCCCTTG
GCGGTTAAAACGCGGGGGACAGCGCGTACGTGCGTTTAAGCGGTGCTAGAGCTGTCTACGACCAATTGAG
CGGCCTCGGCACCGGGATTCTCCAGGTACTGGAGAATTCAGCCCACGCAGACGGCACAGGATGTATATAT
CTGACACGTGCCTGGAGACTAGGGAGTAATCCCCTTGGCGGTTAAAACGCGGGGGACAGCGCGTACGTGC
GTTTAAGCGGTGCTAGAGCTGTCTACGACCAATTGAGCGGCCTCGGCACCGGGATTCTCCAGGTACTGGA
GAATTCGCGTGTAATACACTGCACAGGATGTATATATCTGACACGTGCCTGGAGACTAGGGAGTAATCCC
CTTGGCGGTTAAAACGCGGGGGACAGCGCGTACGTGCGTTTAAGCGGTGCTAGAGCTGTCTACGACCAAT
TGAGCGGCCTCGGCACCGGGATTCTCCAGGTAGAATTCACTAGATAACTGCTCTTAGGCACAGGATGTAT
ATATCTGACACGTGCCTGGAGACTAGGGAGTAATCCCCTTGGCGGTTAAAACGCGGGGGACAGCGCGTAC
GTGCGTTTAAGCGGTGCTAGAGCTGTCTACGACCAATTGAGCGGCCTCGGCACCGGGATTCTCCAGGTAC
TGGAGAATTCCAGTTCCATCAGAAGCACAGGATGTATATATCTGACACGTGCCTGGAGACTAGGGAGTAA
TCCCCTTGGCGGTTAAAACGCGGGGGACAGCGCGTACGTGCGTTTAAGCGGTGCTAGAGCTGTCTACGAC
CAATTGAGCGGCCTCGGCACCGGGATTCTCCAGGTACTGGAGAATTCGGACGACAGTGTGAGCACAGGAT
GTATATATCTGACACGTGCCTGGAGACTAGGGAGTAATCCCCTTGGCGGTTAAAACGCGGGGGACAGCGC
GTACGTGCGTTTAAGCGGTGCTAGAGCTGTCTACGACCAATTGAGCGGCCTCGGCACCGGGATTCTCCAG
GTACTGGAGAATTCCCAGGGATCCTTGAGCACAGGATGTATATATCTGACACGTGCCTGGAGACTAGGGA
GTAATCCCCTTGGCGGTTAAAACGCGGGGGACAGCGCGTACGTGCGTTTAAGCGGTGCTAGAGCTGTCTA
CGACCAATTGAGCGGCCTCGGCACCGGGATTCTCCAGGTACTGGAGAATTCTGTTTACACCGACGGCACA
GGATGTATATATCTGACACGTGCCTGGAGACTAGGGAGTAATCCCCTTGGCGGTTAAAACGCGGGGGACA
GCGCGTACGTGCGTTTAAGCGGTGCTAGAGCTGTCTACGACCAATTGAGCGGCCTCGGCACCGGGATTCT
CCAGGTTGCGTGGGCGGAATGCGAATTCTATCGCACAGGATGTATATATCTGACACGTGCCTGGAGACTA
GGGAGTAATCCCCTTGGCGGTTAAAACGCGGGGGGTCGACCGTACGTGCGTTTAAGCGGTGCTAGAGCTG
TCTACGACCAATTGAGCGGCCTCGGCACCGGGATTCTCCAGGTACTGGAGAATTCCGGTCCGTTTACCAG
CACAGGATGTATATATCTGACACGTGCCTGGAGACTAGGGAGTAATCCCCTTGGCGGTTAAAACGCGGGG
GACAGCGCGTACGTGCGTTTAAGCGGTGCTAGAGCTGTCTACGACCAATTGAGCGGCCTCGGCACCGGGA
TTCTCCAGGTACTGGAGAATTCGAAAAAGAGCGCAAGCACAGGATGTATATATCTGACACGTGCCTGGAG
ACTAGGGAGTAATCCCCTTGGCGGTTAAAACGCGGGGGACAGCGCGTACGTGCGTTTAAGCGGTGCTAGA
GCTGTCTACGACCAATTGAGCGGCCTCGGCACCGGGATTCTCCAGGTACTGGAGAATTCTACGCATATAC
TATGCACAGGATGTATATATCTGACACGTGCCTGGAGACTAGGGAGTAATCCCCTTGGCGGTTAAAACGC
GGGGGACAGCGCGTACGTGCGTTTAAGCGGTGCTAGAGCTGTCTACGACCAATTGAGCGGCCTCGGCACC
GGGATTCTCCAGGTACTGGAGAATTCGCTCAAGCTTGATCGCACAGGATGTATATATCTGACACGTGCCT
GGAGACTAGGGAGTAATCCCCTTGGCGGTTAAAACGCGGGGGACAGCGCGTACGTGCGTTTAAGCGGTGC
TAGAGCTGTCTACGACCAATTGAGCGGCCTCGGCACCGGGATTCTCCAGGTACTGGAGAATTCAGCCCAC
GCAGACGGCACAGGATGTATATATCTGACACGTGCCTGGAGACTAGGGAGTAATCCCCTTGGCGGTTAAA
ACGCGGGGGACAGCGCGTACGTGCGTTTAAGCGGTGCTAGAGCTGTCTACGACCAATTGAGCGGCCTCGG
CACCGGGATTCTCCAGGTACTGGAGAATTCGCGTGTAATACACTGCACAGGATGTATATATCTGACACGT
GCCTGGAGACTAGGGAGTAATCCCCTTGGCGGTTAAAACGCGGGGGACAGCGCGTACGTGCGTTTAAGCG
GTGCTAGAGCTGTCTACGACCAATTGAGCGGCCTCGGCACCGGGATTCTCCAGGTAGAATTCACTAGTGC
GGCATGCGGCGGCAAGCAAGCGCTCGAAACGGTGCAGCGGCTGTTGCCGGTGCTGTGCCAGGACCATGGC
CGAGACGTCTAGACCAGCCAGGACAGAAATGCCTCGACTTCGCTGCTACCCAAGGTTGCCGGGTGACGCA
CACCGTGGAAACGGATGAAGGCACGAACCCAGTGGACATAAGCCTGTTCGGTTCGTAAGCTGTAATGCAA
GTAGCGTATGCGCTCACGCAACTGGTCCAGAACCTTGACCGAACGCAGCGGTGGTAACGGCGCAGTGGCG
GTTTTCATGGCTTGTTATGACTGTTTTTTTGGGGTACAGTCTATGCCTCGGGCATCCAAGCAGCAAGCGC
GTTACGCCGTGGGTCGATGTTTGATGTTATGGAGCAGCAACGATGTTACGCAGCAGGGCAGTCGCCCTAA
AACAAAGTTAAACATTATGAGGGAAGCGGTGATCGCCGAAGTATCGACTCAACTATCAGAGGTAGTTGGC
GTCATCGAGCGCCATCTCGAACCGACGTTGCTGGCCGTACATTTGTACGGCTCCGCAGTGGATGGCGGCC
TGAAGCCACACAGTGATATTGATTTGCTGGTTACGGTGACCGTAAGGCTTGATGAAACAACGCGGCGAGC
TTTGATCAACGACCTTTTGGAAACTTCGGCTTCCCCTGGAGAGAGCGAGATTCTCCGCGCTGTAGAAGTC
ACCATTGTTGTGCACGACGACATCATTCCGTGGCGTTATCCAGCTAAGCGCGAACTGCAATTTGGAGAAT
GGCAGCGCAATGACATTCTTGCAGGTATCTTCGAGCCAGCCACGATCGACATTGATCTGGCTATCTTGCT
GACAAAAGCAAGAGAACATAGCGTTGCCTTGGTAGGTCCAGCGGCGGAGGAACTCTTTGATCCGGTTCCT
GAACAGGATCTATTTGAGGCGCTAAATGAAACCTTAACGCTATGGAACTCGCCGCCCGACTGGGCTGGCG
ATGAGCGAAATGTAGTGCTTACGTTGTCCCGCATTTGGTACAGCGCAGTAACCGGCAAAATCGCGCCGAA
GGATGTCGCTGCCGACTGGGCAATGGAGCGCCTGCCGGCCCAGTATCAGCCCGTCATACTTGAAGCTAGA
CAGGCTTATCTTGGACAAGAAGAAGATCGCTTGGCCTCGCGCGCAGATCAGTTGGAAGAATTTGTCCACT
ACGTGAAAGGCGAGATCACCAAGGTAGTCGGCAAATAACCCTCGAGCCACCCATGACCAAAATCCCTTAA
CGTGAGTTACGCGTCGTTCCACTGAGCGTCAGACCCCGTAGAAAAGATCAAAGGATCTTCTTGAGATCCT
TTTTTTCTGCGCGTAATCTGCTGCTTGCAAACAAAAAAACCACCGCTACCAGCGGTGGTTTGTTTGCCGG
ATCAAGAGCTACCAACTCTTTTTCCGAAGGTAACTGGCTTCAGCAGAGCGCAGATACCAAATACTGTTCT
TCTAGTGTAGCCGTAGTTAGGCCACCACTTCAAGAACTCTGTAGCACCGCCTACATACCTCGCTCTGCTA
ATCCTGTTACCAGTGGCTGCTGCCAGTGGCGATAAGTCGTGTCTTACCGGGTTGGACTCAAGACGATAGT
TACCGGATAAGGCGCAGCGGTCGGGCTGAACGGGGGGTTCGTGCACACAGCCCAGCTTGGAGCGAACGAC
CTACACCGAACTGAGATACCTACAGCGTGAGCTATGAGAAAGCGCCACGCTTCCCGAAGGGAGAAAGGCG
GACAGGTATCCGGTAAGCGGCAGGGTCGGAACAGGAGAGCGCACGAGGGAGCTTCCAGGGGGAAACGCCT
GGTATCTTTATAGTCCTGTCGGGTTTCGCCACCTCTGACTTGAGCGTCGATTTTTGTGATGCTCGTCAGG
GGGGCGGAGCCTATGGAAAAACGCCAGCAACGCGGCCTTTTTACGGTTCCTGGCCTTTTGCTGGCCTTTT
GCTCACATGTTCTTTCCTGCGTTATCCCCTGATTCTGTGGATAACCGTATTACCGCCTTTGAGTGAGCTG
ATACCGCTCGCCGCAGCCGAACGACCGAGCGCAGCGAGTCAGTGAGCGAGGAAGCGGAAGAGCGCCCAAT
ACGCAAACCGCCTCTCCCCGCGCGTTGGCCGATTCATTAATGCAGCTGGCACGACAGGTTTCCCGACTGG
AAAGCGGGCAGTGAGCGCAACGCAATTAATACGCGTACCGCTAGCCAGGAAGAGTTTGTAGAAACGCAAA
AAGGCCATCCGTCAGGATGGCCTTCTGCTTAGTTTGATGCCTGGCAGTTTATGGCGGGCGTCCTGCCCGC
CACCCTCCGGGCCGTTGCTTCACAACGTTCAAATCCGCTCCCGGCGGATTTGTCCTACTCAGGAGAGCGT
TCACCGACAAACAACAGATAAAACGAAAGGCCCAGTCTTCCGACTGAGCCTTTCGTTTTAT
